LOCUS       Exported 3915 bp ds-DNA circular SYN 12-MAY-2021
DEFINITION  Gateway entry clone with codon-optimized ORF sequence for subcloning
            into custom expression vectors.
ACCESSION   .
VERSION     .
KEYWORDS    pDONR221_MFSD10
SOURCE      synthetic DNA construct
  ORGANISM  synthetic DNA construct
REFERENCE   1 (bases 1 to 3915)
  TITLE     RESOLUTE consortium SLC collection
REFERENCE   2 (bases 1 to 3915)
  AUTHORS   .
  TITLE     Direct Submission
  JOURNAL   Exported May 12, 2021 from SnapGene Server 1.1.58
            http://www.snapgene.com
FEATURES             Location/Qualifiers
     source          1..3915
                     /organism="synthetic DNA construct"
                     /mol_type="other DNA"
     primer_bind     92..109
                     /label=L4440
                     /note="L4440 vector, forward primer"
     terminator      268..295
                     /label=rrnB T2 terminator
                     /note="transcription terminator T2 from the E. coli rrnB
                     gene"
     terminator      387..473
                     /gene="Escherichia coli rrnB"
                     /label=rrnB T1 terminator
                     /note="transcription terminator T1 from the E. coli rrnB
                     gene"
     primer_bind     522..544
                     /label=M13/pUC Forward
                     /note="In lacZ gene"
     primer_bind     536..553
                     /label=M13 Forward
                     /note="In lacZ gene. Also called M13-F20 or M13 (-21)
                     Forward"
     primer_bind     537..553
                     /label=M13 fwd
                     /note="common sequencing primer, one of multiple similar
                     variants"
     protein_bind    569..668
                     /gene="mutant version of attL"
                     /label=attL1
                     /bound_moiety="LR Clonase(TM)"
                     /note="recombination site for the Gateway(R) LR reaction"
     protein_bind    complement(2040..2139)
                     /gene="mutant version of attL"
                     /label=attL2
                     /bound_moiety="LR Clonase(TM)"
                     /note="recombination site for the Gateway(R) LR reaction"
     primer_bind     complement(2156..2175)
                     /label=T7
                     /note="T7 promoter, forward primer"
     promoter        complement(2157..2175)
                     /label=T7 promoter
                     /note="promoter for bacteriophage T7 RNA polymerase"
     primer_bind     complement(2180..2196)
                     /label=M13 rev
                     /note="common sequencing primer, one of multiple similar
                     variants"
     primer_bind     complement(2180..2196)
                     /label=M13 Reverse
                     /note="In lacZ gene. Also called M13-rev"
     primer_bind     complement(2298..2317)
                     /label=pENTR-R
                     /note="pENTR vectors, reverse primer"
     CDS             2309..3118
                     /codon_start=1
                     /gene="aph(3')-Ia"
                     /product="aminoglycoside phosphotransferase"
                     /label=KanR
                     /note="confers resistance to kanamycin in bacteria or G418
                     (Geneticin(R)) in eukaryotes"
                     /translation="MSHIQRETSRPRLNSNMDADLYGYKWARDNVGQSGATIYRLYGKP
                     DAPELFLKHGKGSVANDVTDEMVRLNWLTEFMPLPTIKHFIRTPDDAWLLTTAIPGKTA
                     FQVLEEYPDSGENIVDALAVFLRRLHSIPVCNCPFNSDRVFRLAQAQSRMNNGLVDASD
                     FDDERNGWPVEQVWKEMHKLLPFSPDSVVTHGDFSLDNLIFDEGKLIGCIDVGRVGIAD
                     RYQDLAILWNCLGEFSPSLQKRLFQKYGIDNPDMNKLQFHLMLDEFF"
     primer_bind     complement(2376..2395)
                     /label=Kan-R
                     /note="Kanamycin resistance gene, reverse primer"
     rep_origin      3265..3853
                     /direction=RIGHT
                     /label=ori
                     /note="high-copy-number ColE1/pMB1/pBR322/pUC origin of
                     replication"
     primer_bind     3754..3773
                     /label=pBR322ori-F
                     /note="pBR322 origin, forward primer"
ORIGIN
        1 ctttcctgcg ttatcccctg attctgtgga taaccgtatt accgcctttg agtgagctga
       61 taccgctcgc cgcagccgaa cgaccgagcg cagcgagtca gtgagcgagg aagcggaaga
      121 gcgcccaata cgcaaaccgc ctctccccgc gcgttggccg attcattaat gcagctggca
      181 cgacaggttt cccgactgga aagcgggcag tgagcgcaac gcaattaata cgcgtaccgc
      241 tagccaggaa gagtttgtag aaacgcaaaa aggccatccg tcaggatggc cttctgctta
      301 gtttgatgcc tggcagttta tggcgggcgt cctgcccgcc accctccggg ccgttgcttc
      361 acaacgttca aatccgctcc cggcggattt gtcctactca ggagagcgtt caccgacaaa
      421 caacagataa aacgaaaggc ccagtcttcc gactgagcct ttcgttttat ttgatgcctg
      481 gcagttccct actctcgcgt taacgctagc atggatgttt tcccagtcac gacgttgtaa
      541 aacgacggcc agtcttaagc tcgggcccca aataatgatt ttattttgac tgatagtgac
      601 ctgttcgttg caacacattg atgagcaatg cttttttata atgccaactt tgtacaaaaa
      661 agcaggctcc accatgggat ggggaggagg aggaggatgt accccaaggc cacctatcca
      721 ccagcagcca ccagagcgga gagtggtgac cgtggtgttt ctgggcctgc tgctggacct
      781 gctggccttc acactgctgc tgccactgct gcctggactg ctggagtctc acggaagggc
      841 acacgaccct ctgtacggaa gctggcaggg aggcgtggat tggtttgcca cagccatcgg
      901 catgccagtg gagaagcggt acaacagcgt gctgttcgga ggactgatcg gatccgcctt
      961 ttctgtgctg cagttcctgt gcgcaccact gaccggagcc acaagcgatt gtctgggcag
     1021 gcgccctgtg atgctgctgt gcctgatggg agtggccacc tcctacgccg tgtgggccac
     1081 aagccggtcc tttgccgcct tcctggcctc tagactgatc ggcggcatca gcaagggcaa
     1141 cgtgagcctg agcaccgcaa tcgtggcaga cctgggaagc ccactggcac ggtcccaggg
     1201 catggccgtg atcggcgtgg ccttttccct gggcttcaca ctgggcccta tgctgggagc
     1261 atctctgcct ctggagatgg caccatggtt tgccctgctg ttcgccgcct ctgatctgct
     1321 gttcatcttt tgcttcctgc cagagaccct gcccctggag aagagggcac catccatcgc
     1381 cctgggcttt cgcgacgcag cagatctgct gagcccactg gccctgctgc ggttctccgc
     1441 cgtggcaaga ggacaggacc ctccaagcgg cgataggctg agctccctgc ggagactggg
     1501 actggtgtac tttctgtatc tgtttctgtt ctccggcctg gagtacaccc tgtctttcct
     1561 gacacaccag agatttcagt tctctagcct gcagcagggc aagatgttct ttctgatcgg
     1621 cctgaccatg gccacaatcc agggagcata tgcaaggagg atccacccag gaggagaggt
     1681 ggcagcagtg aagcgggccc tgctgctgct ggtgccagcc tttctgctga tcggctgggg
     1741 cagaagcctg cccgtgctgg gactgggact gctgctgtac tccttcgccg cagcagtggt
     1801 ggtgccttgt ctgtcctctg tggtggccgg ctatggctct ccaggccaga agggcaccgt
     1861 gatgggcaca ctgaggagcc tgggcgccct ggcaagggca gcaggacctc tggtggcagc
     1921 atccgtgtac tggctggcag gagcacaggc atgctttacc acatggtccg gcctgttcct
     1981 gctgcccttc tttctgctgc agaagctgtc ttatcctgcc cagaccctga aggccgagga
     2041 cccagctttc ttgtacaaag ttggcattat aagaaagcat tgcttatcaa tttgttgcaa
     2101 cgaacaggtc actatcagtc aaaataaaat cattatttgc catccagctg atatccccta
     2161 tagtgagtcg tattacatgg tcatagctgt ttcctggcag ctctggcccg tgtctcaaaa
     2221 tctctgatgt tacattgcac aagataaaaa tatatcatca tgaacaataa aactgtctgc
     2281 ttacataaac agtaatacaa ggggtgttat gagccatatt caacgggaaa cgtcgaggcc
     2341 gcgattaaat tccaacatgg atgctgattt atatgggtat aaatgggctc gcgataatgt
     2401 cgggcaatca ggtgcgacaa tctatcgctt gtatgggaag cccgatgcgc cagagttgtt
     2461 tctgaaacat ggcaaaggta gcgttgccaa tgatgttaca gatgagatgg tcagactaaa
     2521 ctggctgacg gaatttatgc ctcttccgac catcaagcat tttatccgta ctcctgatga
     2581 tgcatggtta ctcaccactg cgatccccgg aaaaacagca ttccaggtat tagaagaata
     2641 tcctgattca ggtgaaaata ttgttgatgc gctggcagtg ttcctgcgcc ggttgcattc
     2701 gattcctgtt tgtaattgtc cttttaacag cgatcgcgta tttcgtctcg ctcaggcgca
     2761 atcacgaatg aataacggtt tggttgatgc gagtgatttt gatgacgagc gtaatggctg
     2821 gcctgttgaa caagtctgga aagaaatgca taaacttttg ccattctcac cggattcagt
     2881 cgtcactcat ggtgatttct cacttgataa ccttattttt gacgagggga aattaatagg
     2941 ttgtattgat gttggacgag tcggaatcgc agaccgatac caggatcttg ccatcctatg
     3001 gaactgcctc ggtgagtttt ctccttcatt acagaaacgg ctttttcaaa aatatggtat
     3061 tgataatcct gatatgaata aattgcagtt tcatttgatg ctcgatgagt ttttctaatc
     3121 agaattggtt aattggttgt aacactggca gagcattacg ctgacttgac gggacggcgc
     3181 aagctcatga ccaaaatccc ttaacgtgag ttacgcgtcg ttccactgag cgtcagaccc
     3241 cgtagaaaag atcaaaggat cttcttgaga tccttttttt ctgcgcgtaa tctgctgctt
     3301 gcaaacaaaa aaaccaccgc taccagcggt ggtttgtttg ccggatcaag agctaccaac
     3361 tctttttccg aaggtaactg gcttcagcag agcgcagata ccaaatactg ttcttctagt
     3421 gtagccgtag ttaggccacc acttcaagaa ctctgtagca ccgcctacat acctcgctct
     3481 gctaatcctg ttaccagtgg ctgctgccag tggcgataag tcgtgtctta ccgggttgga
     3541 ctcaagacga tagttaccgg ataaggcgca gcggtcgggc tgaacggggg gttcgtgcac
     3601 acagcccagc ttggagcgaa cgacctacac cgaactgaga tacctacagc gtgagctatg
     3661 agaaagcgcc acgcttcccg aagggagaaa ggcggacagg tatccggtaa gcggcagggt
     3721 cggaacagga gagcgcacga gggagcttcc agggggaaac gcctggtatc tttatagtcc
     3781 tgtcgggttt cgccacctct gacttgagcg tcgatttttg tgatgctcgt caggggggcg
     3841 gagcctatgg aaaaacgcca gcaacgcggc ctttttacgg ttcctggcct tttgctggcc
     3901 ttttgctcac atgtt
//
