[The description below was written by a language model from this plasmid's Addgene catalogue record and the feature table of its GenBank file.]
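Description:
pDONR221_MFSD10 is a Gateway entry clone built on the pDONR221 backbone, carrying a codon-optimized open reading frame for human MFSD10 (also known as TETRAN), a member of the major facilitator superfamily. It belongs to a consortium collection of solute carrier (SLC) transporter clones. The complete plasmid is 3,915 bp, consisting of a 1,365 bp insert in a backbone of about 2.55 kb. It is maintained in E. coli through a high-copy ColE1/pUC-type origin and selected with kanamycin via the aph(3')-Ia aminoglycoside phosphotransferase gene.

The feature table does not annotate the ORF itself, but the interval between the attL1 and attL2 sites matches the stated insert size and is where the MFSD10 coding sequence sits. These attL sites are the substrates for the LR Clonase reaction, which transfers the ORF directionally into any attR-containing destination vector. The rrnB T1 and T2 transcription terminators lie upstream of attL1 and insulate the insert from read-through transcription originating in the backbone. M13 forward and reverse primer sites flank the cassette for sequence verification. A T7 promoter lies just outside attL2, oriented toward the insert on the opposite strand.

Although the catalogue lists the vector type as mammalian expression, no eukaryotic promoter, polyadenylation signal or epitope tag is annotated, so the plasmid is not itself an expression construct. Its purpose is to serve as a shuttle source for subcloning MFSD10 into custom expression vectors, where promoter, tags and selection are supplied by the destination vector. The record does not state whether the ORF retains a stop codon.
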