Addgene plasmid #131890: pDONR221_MFSD10
Purpose: Gateway entry clone with codon-optimized ORF sequence for subcloning into custom expression vectors
Depositing lab: RESOLUTE Consortium & Giulio Superti-Furga. Depositing organization: CeMM Research Center for Molecular Medicine. Publication: The RESOLUTE consortium: unlocking SLC transporters for drug discovery. Superti-Furga G, Lackner D, Wiedmer T, Ingles-Prieto A, Barbosa B, Girardi E, Goldmann U, Gurtl B, Klavins K, Klimek C, Lindinger S, Lineiro-Retes E, Muller AC, Onstein S, Redinger G, Reil D, Sedlyarov V, Wolf G, Crawford M, Everley R, ... Steppan CM. Nat Rev Drug Discov. 2020 Jul;19(7):429-430. doi: 10.1038/d41573-020-00056-6. PubMed 32265506.
Backbone
  Vector backbone: pDONR221
  Backbone manufacturer: Thermo Fisher Scientific
  Backbone size w/o insert (bp): 2550
  Vector type: Mammalian Expression
Growth in bacteria
  Bacterial resistance: Kanamycin, 50 μg/mL
  Growth temperature: 37°C
  Growth strain: Stbl3
  Copy number: High Copy
Gene/Insert
  Gene/Insert name: MFSD10 (alt name: TETRAN, IT10C3)
  Species: H. sapiens (human)
  Insert size (bp): 1365
  Entrez Gene: MFSD10 (a.k.a. RP11-520M5.2, TETRAN, TETTRAN)
  Cloning method: Gateway Cloning
  Sequencing primers: 5′ M13-fwd; 3′ M13-rev
Terms and licenses: Academic/Nonprofit Terms; Industry Terms
Depositor comments: For more information on the full Resolute plasmid collection, please see www.addgene.org/depositor-collections/re-solute/. Please provide your feedback on this plasmid to the RESOLUTE consortium by filling out their RESOLUTE repository feedback form: https://forms.office.com/Pages/ResponsePage.aspx?id=0e05yklzmkS7rjFGQL4N7z4feCLQvEJAmVcOCM_u885UN1JJRko0Ukg4TVQwNTZLOUxPQVJWT1NHUCQlQCN0PWcu
How to cite: pDONR221_MFSD10 was a gift from RESOLUTE Consortium & Giulio Superti-Furga (Addgene plasmid # 131890 ; http://n2t.net/addgene:131890 ; RRID:Addgene_131890)
