>Addgene plasmid #131890 | pDONR221_MFSD10 | depositor partial sequence | sequence record 253180 | Codon-optimized ORF of MFSD10
ATGGGATGGGGAGGAGGAGGAGGATGTACCCCAAGGCCACCTATCCACCAGCAGCCACCAGAGCGGAGAG
TGGTGACCGTGGTGTTTCTGGGCCTGCTGCTGGACCTGCTGGCCTTCACACTGCTGCTGCCACTGCTGCC
TGGACTGCTGGAGTCTCACGGAAGGGCACACGACCCTCTGTACGGAAGCTGGCAGGGAGGCGTGGATTGG
TTTGCCACAGCCATCGGCATGCCAGTGGAGAAGCGGTACAACAGCGTGCTGTTCGGAGGACTGATCGGAT
CCGCCTTTTCTGTGCTGCAGTTCCTGTGCGCACCACTGACCGGAGCCACAAGCGATTGTCTGGGCAGGCG
CCCTGTGATGCTGCTGTGCCTGATGGGAGTGGCCACCTCCTACGCCGTGTGGGCCACAAGCCGGTCCTTT
GCCGCCTTCCTGGCCTCTAGACTGATCGGCGGCATCAGCAAGGGCAACGTGAGCCTGAGCACCGCAATCG
TGGCAGACCTGGGAAGCCCACTGGCACGGTCCCAGGGCATGGCCGTGATCGGCGTGGCCTTTTCCCTGGG
CTTCACACTGGGCCCTATGCTGGGAGCATCTCTGCCTCTGGAGATGGCACCATGGTTTGCCCTGCTGTTC
GCCGCCTCTGATCTGCTGTTCATCTTTTGCTTCCTGCCAGAGACCCTGCCCCTGGAGAAGAGGGCACCAT
CCATCGCCCTGGGCTTTCGCGACGCAGCAGATCTGCTGAGCCCACTGGCCCTGCTGCGGTTCTCCGCCGT
GGCAAGAGGACAGGACCCTCCAAGCGGCGATAGGCTGAGCTCCCTGCGGAGACTGGGACTGGTGTACTTT
CTGTATCTGTTTCTGTTCTCCGGCCTGGAGTACACCCTGTCTTTCCTGACACACCAGAGATTTCAGTTCT
CTAGCCTGCAGCAGGGCAAGATGTTCTTTCTGATCGGCCTGACCATGGCCACAATCCAGGGAGCATATGC
AAGGAGGATCCACCCAGGAGGAGAGGTGGCAGCAGTGAAGCGGGCCCTGCTGCTGCTGGTGCCAGCCTTT
CTGCTGATCGGCTGGGGCAGAAGCCTGCCCGTGCTGGGACTGGGACTGCTGCTGTACTCCTTCGCCGCAG
CAGTGGTGGTGCCTTGTCTGTCCTCTGTGGTGGCCGGCTATGGCTCTCCAGGCCAGAAGGGCACCGTGAT
GGGCACACTGAGGAGCCTGGGCGCCCTGGCAAGGGCAGCAGGACCTCTGGTGGCAGCATCCGTGTACTGG
CTGGCAGGAGCACAGGCATGCTTTACCACATGGTCCGGCCTGTTCCTGCTGCCCTTCTTTCTGCTGCAGA
AGCTGTCTTATCCTGCCCAGACCCTGAAGGCCGAG
